>Addgene plasmid #190202 | pMEXneo-TrkC | addgene full sequence | sequence record 395381 | Addgene NGS Result
AAAAAAAATTAGTCAGCCATGGGGCGGAGAATGGGCGGAACTGGGCGGAGTTAGGGGCGGGATGGGCGGA
GTTAGGGGCGGGACTATGGTTGCTGACTAATTGAGATGCATGCTTTGCATACTTCTGCCTGCTGGGGAGC
CTGGGGACTTTCCACACCTGGTTGCTGACTAATTGAGATGCATGCTTTGCATACTTCTGCCTGCTGGGGA
GCCTGGGGACTTTCCACACCCTAACTGACACACATTCCACAGCTGCCTCGCGCGTTTCGGTGATGACGGT
GAAAACCTCTGACACATGCAGCTCCCGGAGACGGTCACAGCTTGTCTGTAAGCGGATGCCGGGAGCAGAC
AAGCCCGTCAGGGCGCGTCAGCGGGTGTTGGCGGGTGTCGGGGCGCAGCCATGACCCAGTCACGTAGCGA
TAGCGGAGTGTATACTGGCTTAACTATGCGGCATCAGAGCAGATTGTACTGAGAGTGCACCATACGGATC
GGAATTAATTCGTAATCATGTCATAGCTGTTTCCTGTGTGAAATTGTTATCCGCTCACAATTCCACACAA
CATACGAGCCGGAAGCATAAAGTGTAAAGCCTGGGGTGCCTAATGAGTGAGCTAACTCACATTAATTGCG
TTGCGCTCACTGCCCGCTTTCCAGTCGGGAAACCTGTCGTGCCAGCTGCATTAATGAATCGGCCAACGCG
CGGGGAGAGGCGGTTTGCGTATTGGGCGCTCTTCCGCTTCCTCGCTCACTGACTCGCTGCGCTCGGTCGT
TCGGCTGCGGCGAGCGGTATCAGCTCACTCAAAGGCGGTAATACGGTTATCCACAGAATCAGGGGATAAC
GCAGGAAAGAACATGTGAGCAAAAGGCCAGCAAAAGGCCAGGAACCGTAAAAAGGCCGCGTTGCTGGCGT
TTTTCCATAGGCTCCGCCCCCCTGACGAGCATCACAAAAATCGACGCTCAAGTAGAGGTGGCGAAACCCG
ACAGGACTATAAAGATACCAGGCGTTTCCCCCTGGAAGCTCCCTCGTGCGCTCTCCTGTTCCGACCCTGC
CGCTTACCGGATACCTGTCCGCCTTTCTCCCTTCGGGAAGCGTGGCGCTTTCTCATAGCTCACGCTGTAG
GTATCTCAGTTCGGTGTAGGTCGTTCGCTCCAAGCTGGGCTGTGTGCACGAACCCCCCGTTCAGCCCGAC
CGCTGCGCCTTATCCGGTAACTATCGTCTTGAGTCCAACCCGGTAAGACACGACTTATCGCCACTGGCAG
CAGCCACTGGTAACAGGATTAGCAGAGCGAGGTATGTAGGCGGTGCTACAGAGTTCTTGAAGTGGTGGCC
TAACTACGGCTACACTAGAAGAACAGTATTTGGTATCTGCGCTCTGCTGAAGCCAGTTACCTTCGGAAAA
AGAGTTGGTAGCTCTTGATCCGGCAAACAAACCACCGCTGGTAGCGGTGGTTTTTTTGTTTGCAAGCAGC
AGATTACGCGCAGAAAAAAAGGATCTCAAGAAGATCCTTTGATCTTTTCTACGGGGTCTGACGCTCAGTG
GAACGAAAACTCACGTTAAGGGATTTTGGTCATGAGATTATCAAAAAGGATCTTCACCTAGATCCTTTTA
AATTAAAAATGAAGTTTTAAATCAATCTAAAGTATATATGAGTAAACTTGGTCTGACAGTTACCAATGCT
TAATCAGTGAGGCACCTATCTCAGCGATCTGTCTATTTCGTTCATCCATAGTTGCCTGACTCCCCGTCGT
GTAGATAACTACGATACGGGAGGGCTTACCATCTGGCCCCAGTGCTGCAATGATACCGCGAGACCCACGC
TCACCGGCTCCAGATTTATCAGCAATAAACCAGCCAGCCGGAAGGGCCGAGCGCAGAAGTGGTCCTGCAA
CTTTATCCGCCTCCATCCAGTCTATTAATTGTTGCCGGGAAGCTAGAGTAAGTAGTTCGCCAGTTAATAG
TTTGCGCAACGTTGTTGCCATTGCTACAGGCATCGTGGTGTCACGCTCGTCGTTTGGTATGGCTTCATTC
AGCTCCGGTTCCCAACGATCAAGGCGAGTTACATGATCCCCCATGTTGTGCAAAAAAGCGGTTAGCTCCT
TCGGTCCTCCGATCGTTGTCAGAAGTAAGTTGGCCGCAGTGTTATCACTCATGGTTATGGCAGCACTGCA
TAATTCTCTTACTGTCATGCCATCCGTAAGATGCTTTTCTGTGACTGGTGAGTACTCAACCAAGTCATTC
TGAGAATAGTGTATGCGGCGACCGAGTTGCTCTTGCCCGGCGTCAATACGGGATAATACCGCGCCACATA
GCAGAACTTTAAAAGTGCTCATCATTGGAAAACGTTCTTCGGGGCGAAAACTCTCAAGGATCTTACCGCT
GTTGAGATCCAGTTCGATGTAACCCACTCGTGCACCCAACTGATCTTCAGCATCTTTTACTTTCACCAGC
GTTTCTGGGTGAGCAAAAACAGGAAGGCAAAATGCCGCAAAAAAGGGAATAAGGGCGACACGGAAATGTT
GAATACTCATACTCTTCCTTTTTCAATATTATTGAAGCATTTATCAGGGTTATTGTCTCATGAGCGGATA
CATATTTGAATGTATTTAGAAAAATAAACAAATAGGGGTTCCGCGCACATTTCCCCGAAAAGTGCCACCT
GACGTCTAAGAAACCATTATTATCATGACATTAACCTATAAAAATAGGCGTATCACGAGGCCCTTTCGTC
TCGCGCGTTTCGGTGATGACGGTGAAAACCTCTGACACATGCAGCTCCCGGAGACGGTCACAGCTTGTCT
GTAAGCGGATGCCGGGAGCAGACAAGCCCGTCAGGGCGCGTCAGCGGGTGTTGGCGGGTGTCGGGGCTGG
CTTAACTATGCGGCATCAGAGCAGATTGTACTGAGAGTGCACCATATGCGGTGTGAAATACCGCACAGAT
GCGTAAGGAGAAAATACCGCATCAGGCGCCATTCGCCATTCAGGCTGCGCAACTGTTGGGAAGGGCGATC
GGTGCGGGCCTCTTCGCTATTACGCCAGCTGGCGAAAGGGGGATGTGCTGCAAGGCGATTAAGTTGGGTA
ACGCCAGGGTTTTCCCAGTCACGACGTTGTAAAACGACGGCCAGTGCCAAGCTAATTCTCTGTACTCTAT
ATTTAAGTTTCCTATAAATCTATAGCTTTTCTAAAAATAAAATCTATTTAAAAATTACTTGAATGAAAGG
TAAACACGCCTCTTTCACACAGTCTGATGCAAAGTCTCATCAAGAATTGGGCAGTCCTGGGAAGTTGGAA
CCCTGTAAATACGGACTCCACCGTGCAGACAATGCCATGTAGAGAAGCGTGTTCCCAAGATCCCAGCTTC
CCCACTCTGGGTCCTTCCCCTCATAGATATAAACGTGAAAGACCCCAGCCGTAGGTTTGGCAAGCTAGCT
TAAGTAACGCCATTTTGCAAGGCATGGAAAAATACATAACTGAGAATAGAGAAGTTCAGATCAAGGTCAG
GAACAGAGAGACAGCTGAATATGGGCCAAACAGGATATCTGTGGTAAGCAGTTCCTGCCCCGGCTCAGGG
CCAAGAACAGATGGAACAGCTGAATTGGGGCAAACAGGATATCTGCGGTAAGCAGTTCCTGCCCCGGCTC
AGGGCCAAGAACAGATGGTCCCCAGATGCGGTCCAGCCCTCAGCAGTTTCTAGAGAACCATCAGATGTTT
CCAGGGTGCCCCAAGGACCTGAAAATGACCCTGTGCCTTATTTGAACTAACCAATCAGTTCGCTTCTCGC
TTCTGTTCGCGCGCTTCCGCTCCCCGAGCTCAATAAAAGAGCCCACAACCCCTCACTCGGCGCGCCAGTC
TTCCGATAGACTGCGTCGCCCAGCTTGCATGCCTGCAGGTCGACTCTAGAGGATCCGCGTCGGAGATGGA
TGTCTCTCTTTGCCCAGCCAAGTGTAGTTTCTGGCGGATTTTCTTGCTGGGAAGCGTCTGGCTGGACTAT
GTGGGCTCCGTGCTGGCTTGCCCTGCAAATTGTGTCTGCAGCAAGACTGAGATCAATTGCCGGCGGCCGG
ACGATGGGAACCTCTTCCCCCTCCTGGAAGGGCAGGATTCAGGGAACAGCAATGGGAACGCCAATATCAA
CATCACGGACATCTCAAGGAATATCACTTCCATACACATAGAGAACTGGCGCAGTCTTCACACGCTCAAC
GCCGTGGACATGGAGCTCTACACCGGACTTCAAAAGCTGACCATCAAGAACTCAGGACTTCGGAGCATTC
AGCCCAGAGCCTTTGCCAAGAACCCCCATTTGCGTTATATAAACCTGTCAAGTAACCGGCTCACCACACT
CTCGTGGCAGCTCTTCCAGACGCTGAGTCTTCGGGAATTGCAGTTGGAGCAGAACTTTTTCAACTGCAGC
TGTGACATCCGCTGGATGCAGCTCTGGCAGGAGCAGGGGGAGGCCAAGCTCAACAGCCAGAACCTCTACT
GCATCAATGCTGATGGCTCCCAGCTTCCTCTCTTCCGCATGAACATCAGTCAGTGTGACCTTCCTGAGAT
CAGCGTGAGCCACGTCAACCTGACCGTACGAGAGGGTGACAATGCTGTTATCACTTGCAATGGCTCTGGA
TCACCCCTTCCTGATGTGGACTGGATAGTCACTGGGCTGCAGTCCATCAACACTCACCAGACCAATCTGA
ACTGGACCAATGTTCATGCCATCAACTTGACGCTGGTGAATGTGACGAGTGAGGACAATGGCTTCACCCT
GACGTGCATTGCAGAGAACGTGGTGGGCATGAGCAATGCCAGTGTTGCCCTCACTGTCTACTATCCCCCA
CGTGTGGTGAGCCTGGAGGAGCCTGAGCTGCGCCTGGAGCACTGCATCGAGTTTGTGGTGCGTGGCAACC
CCCCACCAACGCTGCACTGGCTGCACAATGGGCAGCCTCTGCGGGAGTCCAAGATCATCCATGTGGAATA
CTACCAAGAGGGAGAGATTTCCGAGGGCTGCCTGCTCTTCAACAAGCCCACCCACTACAACAATGGCAAC
TATACCCTCATTGCCAAAAACCCACTGGGCACAGCCAACCAGACCATCAATGGCCACTTCCTCAAGGAGC
CCTTTCCAGTTGACGAAGTGAGTCCCACACCTCCTATCACGGTGACCCACAAACCAGAAGAAGACACTTT
TGGGGTATCCATAGCAGTTGGACTTGCTGCTTTTGCCTGTGTCCTGTTGGTGGTTCTCTTCGTCATGATC
AACAAATATGGACGACGGTCCAAATTTGGAATGAAGGGTCCCGTGGCTGTCATCAGTGGTGAGGAGGACT
CAGCCAGCCCACTGCACCACATCAACCACGGCATCACCACGCCCTCGTCACTGGATGCCGGGCCCGACAC
TGTGGTCATTGGCATGACTCGCATCCCTGTCATTGAGAACCCCCAGTACTTCCGTCAGGGACACAACTGC
CACAAGCCGGACACGTATGTGCAGCACATTAAGAGGAGAGACATCGTGCTGAAGCGAGAACTGGGTGAGG
GAGCCTTTGGAAAGGTCTTCCTGGCCGAGTGCTACAACCTCAGCCCGACCAAGGACAAGATGCTTGTGGC
TGTGAAGGCCCTGAAAGATCCCACCCTGGCTGCCCGGAAGGATTTCCAGAGGGAGGCCGAGCTGCTCACC
AACCTGCAGCATGAGCACATTGTCAAGTTCTATGGAGTGTGCGGCGATGGGGACCCCCTCATCATGGTCT
TTGAATACATGAAGCATGGAGACCTGAATAAGTTCCTCAGGGCCCATGGGCCAGATGCAATGATCCTTGT
GGATGGACAGCCACGCCAGGCCAAGGGTGAGCTGGGGCTCTCCCAAATGCTCCACATTGCCAGTCAGATC
GCCTCGGGTATGGTGTACCTGGCCTCCCAGCACTTTGTGCACCGAGACCTGGCCACCAGGAACTGCCTGG
TTGGAGCGAATCTGCTAGTGAAGATTGGGGACTTCGGCATGTCCAGAGATGTCTACAGCACGGATTATTA
CAGGCTCTTTAATCCATCTGGAAATGATTTTTGTATATGGTGTGAGGTGGGAGGACACACCATGCTCCCC
ATTCGCTGGATGCCTCCTGAAAGCATCATGTACCGGAAGTTCACTACAGAGAGTGATGTATGGAGCTTCG
GGGTGATCCTCTGGGAGATCTTCACCTATGGAAAGCAGCCATGGTTCCAACTCTCAAACACGGAGGTCAT
TGAGTGCATTACCCAAGGTCGTGTTTTGGAGCGGCCCCGAGTCTGCCCCAAAGAGGTGTACGATGTCATG
CTGGGGTGCTGGCAGAGGGAACCACAGCAGCGGTTGAACATCAAGGAGATCTACAAAATCCTCCATGCTT
TGGGGAAGGCCACCCCAATCTACCTGGACATTCTTGGCTAGTGGTGGCTGGTGGTCATGAATTCCGATCC
AGACATGATAAGATACATTGATGAGTTTGGACAAACCACAACTAGAATGCAGTGAAAAAAATGCTTTATT
TGTGAAATTTGTGATGCTATTGCTTTATTTGTAACCATTATAAGCTGCAATAAACAAGTTAACAACAACA
ATTGCATTCATTTTATGTTTCAGGTTCAGGGGGAGGTGTGGGAGGTTTTTTAAAGCAAGTAAAACCTCTA
CAAATGTGGTATGGCTGATTATGATCTCTAGTCAAGGCACTATACATCAAATATTCCTTATTAACCCCTT
TACAAATTAAAAAGCTAAAGGTACACAATTTTTGAGCATAGTTATTAATAGCAGACACTCTATGCCTGTG
TGGAGTAAGAAAAAACAGTATGTTATGATTATAACTGTTATGCCTACTTATAAAGGTTACAGAATATTTT
TCCATAATTTTCTTGTATAGCAGTGCAGCTTTTTCCTTTGTGGTGTAAATAGCAAAGCAAGCAAGAGTTC
TATTACTAAACACAGCATGACTCAAAAAACTTAGCAATTCTGAAGGAAAGTCCTTGGGGTCTTCTACCTT
TCTCTTCTTTTTTGGAGGAGTAGAATGTTGAGAGTCAGCAGTAGCCTCATCATCACTAGATGGCATTTCT
TCTGAGCAAAACAGGTTTTCCTCATTAAAGGCATTCCACCACTGCTCCCATTCATCAGTTCCATAGGTTG
GAATCTAAAATACACAAACAATTAGAATCAGTAGTTTAACACATTATACACTTAAAAATTTTATATTTAC
CTTAGAGCTTTAAATCTCTGTAGGTAGTTTGTCCAATTATGTCACACCACAGAAGTAAGGTTCCTTCACA
AAGATCCGGACCAAAGCGGCCATCGTGCCTCCCCACTCCTGCAGTTCGGGGGCATGGATGCGCGGATAGC
CGCTGCTGGTTTCCTGGATGCCGACGGATTTGCACTGCCGGTAGAACTCCGCGAGGTCGTCCAGCCTCAG
GCAGCAGCTGAACCAACTCGCGAGGGGATCGAGCCCGGGGTGGGCGAAGAACTCCAGCATGAGATCCCCG
CGCTGGAGGATCATCCAGCCGGCGTCCCGGAAAACGATTCCGAAGCCCAACCTTTCATAGAAGGCGGCGG
TGGAATCGAAATCTCGTGATGGCAGGTTGGGCGTCGCTTGGTCGGTCATTTCGAACCCCAGAGTCCCGCT
CAGAAGAACTCGTCAAGAAGGCGATAGAAGGCGATGCGCTGCGAATCGGGAGCGGCGATACCGTAAAGCA
CGAGGAAGCGGTCAGCCCATTCGCCGCCAAGCTCTTCAGCAATATCACGGGTAGCCAACGCTATGTCCTG
ATAGCGGTCCGCCACACCCAGCCGGCCACAGTCGATGAATCCAGAAAAGCGGCCATTTTCCACCATGATA
TTCGGCAAGCAGGCATCGCCATGGGTCACGACGAGATCCTCGCCGTCGGGCATGCGCGCCTTGAGCCTGG
CGAACAGTTCGGCTGGCGCGAGCCCCTGATGCTCTTCGTCCAGATCATCCTGATCGACAAGACCGGCTTC
CATCCGAGTACGTGCTCGCTCGATGCGATGTTTCGCTTGGTGGTCGAATGGGCAGGTAGCCGGATCAAGC
GTATGCAGCCGCCGCATTGCATCAGCCATGATGGATACTTTCTCGGCAGGAGCAAGGTGAGATGACAGGA
GATCCTGCCCCGGCACTTCGCCCAATAGCAGCCAGTCCCTTCCCGCTTCAGTGACAACGTCGAGCACAGC
TGCGCAAGGAACGCCCGTCGTGGCCAGCCACGATAGCCGCGCTGCCTCGTCCTGCAGTTCATTCAGGGCA
CCGGACAGGTCGGTCTTGACAAAAAGAACCGGGCGCCCCTGCGCTGACAGCCGGAACACGGCGGCATCAG
AGCAGCCGATTGTCTGTTGTGCCCAGTCATAGCCGAATAGCCTCTCCACCCAAGCGGCCGGAGAACCTGC
GTGCAATCCATCTTGTTCAATCATGCGAAACGATCCTCATCCTGTCTCTTGATCAGATCTTGATCCCCTG
CGCCATCAGATCCTTGGCGGCAAGAAAGCCATCCAGTTTACTTTGCAGGGCTTCCCAACCTTACCAGAGG
GCGCCCCAGCTGGCAATTCCGGTTCGCTTGCTGTCCATAAAACCGCCCAGTCTAGCTATCGCCATGTAAG
CCCACTGCAAGCTACCTGCTTTCTCTTTGCGCTTGCGTTTTCCCTTGTCCAGATAGCCCAGTAGCTGACA
TTCATCCGGGGTCAGCACCGTTTCTGCGGACTGGCTTTCTACGTGTTCCGCTTCCTTTAGCAGCCCTTGC
GCCCTGAGTGCTTGCGGCAGCGTGAAGCTTTTTGCAAAAGCCTAGGCCTCCAAAAAAGCCTCCTCACTAC
TTCTGGAATAGCTCAGAGGCCGAGGCGGCCTCGGCCTCTGCATAAAT
Features (pLannotate 1.2.2; 24 found; start..end, strand, type, name):
    250..292     +  CDS            rop (fragment): Rop protein, which maintains plasmids at low copy number; rop
    394..484     +  misc_feature   bom (fragment): basis of mobility region from pBR322
    534..550     -  protein_bind   lac operator: The lac repressor binds to the lac operator to inhibit transcription in E. coli. This inhibition can be relieved by adding lactose or isopropyl-β-D-thiogalactopyranoside (IPTG). lac repressor encoded by lacI
    558..588     -  promoter       lac promoter: promoter for the E. coli lac operon
    603..624     -  protein_bind   CAP binding site: CAP binding activates transcription in the presence of cAMP. E. coli catabolite activator protein
    637..729     -  CDS            lacI (fragment): lac repressor; lacI; The lac repressor binds to the lac operator to inhibit transcription in E. coli. This inhibition can be relieved by adding lactose or isopropyl-β-D-thiogalactopyranoside (IPTG).
    912..1499    -  rep_origin     ori: high-copy-number ColE1/pMB1/pBR322/pUC origin of replication
   1670..2530    -  CDS            AmpR: β-lactamase; bla; confers resistance to ampicillin, carbenicillin, and related antibiotics
   2531..2635    -  promoter       AmpR promoter: bla
   2730..2765    +  CDS            rop (fragment): Rop protein, which maintains plasmids at low copy number; rop
   2867..2966    +  misc_feature   bom (fragment): basis of mobility region from pBR322
   2972..3126    -  CDS            lacZα (fragment): LacZα fragment of β-galactosidase; lacZ fragment
   3396..3871    +  LTR            LTR (fragment): long terminal repeat from Moloney murine leukemia virus
   3872..3906    -  misc_feature   MCS (fragment): pUC18/19 multiple cloning site
   3916..6408    +  CDS            NTRK3: NTRK3_HUMAN - Also known as TRKC. Experimental evidence at protein level: Swiss-Prot protein existence level 1. Receptor tyrosine kinase involved in nervous system and probably heart development. Upon binding of its ligand NTF3/neurotrophin-3, NTRK3 autophosphorylates and activates different signaling pathways, including the phosphatidylinositol 3-kinase/AKT and the MAPK pathways, that control cell survival and differentiation. From Homo sapiens (Human).
   6436..6570    -  polyA_signal   SV40 poly(A) signal: SV40 polyadenylation signal
   6593..6676    -  CDS            large T antigen (fragment): large T antigen from SV40 (simian virus 40)
   6995..7015    -  CDS            SV40 NLS: nuclear localization signal of SV40 (simian virus 40) large T antigen
   7145..7210    -  intron         small t intron: SV40 (simian virus 40) small t antigen intron
   7212..7286    -  CDS            small t antigen (fragment): SV40 (simian virus 40) small t antigen
   7289..7609    -  CDS            ble (fragment): BLE_KLEPN - Experimental evidence at protein level: Swiss-Prot protein existence level 1. Binding protein with a strong affinity to the bleomycin family of antibiotics. Binds to CL990; an antimitotic-antibiotic compound. From Klebsiella pneumoniae.
   7633..8424    -  CDS            neo: KKA2_KLEPN - Also known as kan, nptII. Experimental evidence at protein level: Swiss-Prot protein existence level 1. Resistance to kanamycin, neomycin, paromomycin, ribostamycin, butirosin and gentamicin B. From Klebsiella pneumoniae.
   8456..8779    -  CDS            tnpA (fragment): TN5P_ECOLX - Also known as tnp. Experimental evidence at protein level: Swiss-Prot protein existence level 1. Mediates transposition of transposon Tn5 by a 'cut and paste' mechanism. First, the monomeric transposase binds the 19 bp inverted DNA repeats flanking the transposon. Then, dimerization of the DNA- bound transposase creates a synaptic DNA complex. After nicking of the first DNA strand, excision of the transposon proceeds through a series of intermediates. The transposase then mediates the insertion of the transposon at a new site by strand transfer. The activity of the wild- type tran
   8781..243     -  promoter       SV40 promoter (across the origin): SV40 enhancer and early promoter
