[The description below was written by a language model from this plasmid's Addgene catalogue record and pLannotate feature annotations shown in this document.]
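Description:
pMEXneo-TrkC is a mammalian expression plasmid of about 8.9 kb that carries the human TrkC receptor tyrosine kinase (NTRK3) in the pMEXneo backbone. It is propagated in E. coli through a high-copy ColE1/pUC-type origin and selected with ampicillin via the β-lactamase gene and its native promoter. The annotation also picks up scattered remnants of older cloning vectors: duplicated rop and bom fragments from pBR322, pieces of lacI and lacZα, and the lac promoter/operator. These appear to be leftovers of the backbone's assembly rather than functional parts.

The payload is a roughly 2.5 kb NTRK3 open reading frame cloned between SbfI and EcoRI sites, just downstream of a retroviral LTR fragment and a residual pUC polylinker. The catalogue describes the promoter as the Moloney mouse sarcoma virus LTR, whereas the automated annotation labels the same region as a Moloney murine leukemia virus LTR, which probably reflects the close relationship between the two. An SV40 polyadenylation signal lies immediately after the coding sequence, although it is annotated on the opposite strand.

A separate cassette in reverse orientation resembles the classic pSV2neo arrangement. In it, the SV40 enhancer/early promoter drives the Tn5-derived neo gene, which sits among flanking Tn5 fragments (partial ble and transposase sequence) and is followed by the SV40 small t intron and associated early-region sequence. This cassette allows G418 selection of stably transfected cells.

The plasmid has a single LTR and no annotated packaging signal, so it serves as a transfection vector rather than a retroviral one. It is used to express TrkC, the neurotrophin-3 receptor, in cultured mammalian cells, and the associated work concerned mapping ligand-binding sites on Trk receptors.
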