Addgene plasmid #190202: pMEXneo-TrkC
Purpose: To express the Human TrkC receptor under the Moloney mouse sarcoma virus LTR.
Depositing lab: Pantelis Tsoulfas. Depositing organization: University of Miami. Publication: High resolution mapping of the binding site of TrkA for nerve growth factor and TrkC for neurotrophin-3 on the second immunoglobulin-like domain of the Trk receptors. Urfer R, Tsoulfas P, O'Connell L, Hongo JA, Zhao W, Presta LG. J Biol Chem. 1998 Mar 6;273(10):5829-40. doi: 10.1074/jbc.273.10.5829. PubMed 9488719.
Backbone
  Vector backbone: pMEXneo
  Backbone manufacturer: Forough R, et al. J Biol Chem. 1993 Feb 5;268(4):2960-8. PMID: 7679105
  Backbone size w/o insert (bp): 6371
  Total vector size (bp): 8867
  Vector type: Mammalian Expression ; Eucaryotic
  Selectable markers: Neomycin (select with G418)
Growth in bacteria
  Bacterial resistance: Ampicillin, 100 μg/mL
  Growth temperature: 37°C
  Growth strain: NEB Stable
  Copy number: High Copy
Gene/Insert
  Gene/Insert name: TrkC (alt name: NTRK3)
  Species: H. sapiens (human)
  Insert size (bp): 2496
  GenBank ID: AAB33111
  Entrez Gene: NTRK3 (a.k.a. GP145-TrkC, TRKC, gp145(trkC))
  Promoter: Moloney mouse sarcoma virus LTR
  Cloning method: Restriction Enzyme; 5′ cloning site SbfI (unknown if destroyed); 3′ cloning site EcoRI (unknown if destroyed)
  Sequencing primers: 5′ M13 forward; 3′ EBV-rev
Terms and licenses: Academic/Nonprofit Terms; Industry Terms: Not Available to Industry
How to cite: pMEXneo-TrkC was a gift from Pantelis Tsoulfas (Addgene plasmid # 190202 ; http://n2t.net/addgene:190202 ; RRID:Addgene_190202)
